>Addgene plasmid #144619 | TFORF3143 | addgene full sequence | sequence record 346881 | Addgene NGS Result
GGCTCCGGTGCCCGTCAGTGGGCAGAGCGCACATCGCCCACAGTCCCCGAGAAGTTGGGGGGAGGGGTCG
GCAATTGAACCGGTGCCTAGAGAAGGTGGCGCGGGGTAAACTGGGAAAGTGATGTCGTGTACTGGCTCCG
CCTTTTTCCCGAGGGTGGGGGAGAACCGTATATAAGTGCAGTAGTCGCCGTGAACGTTCTTTTTCGCAAC
GGGTTTGCCGCCAGAACACAGGTAAGTGCCGTGTGTGGTTCCCGCGGGCCTGGCCTCTTTACGGGTTATG
GCCCTTGCGTGCCTTGAATTACTTCCACCTGGCTGCAGTACGTGATTCTTGATCCCGAGCTTCGGGTTGG
AAGTGGGTGGGAGAGTTCGAGGCCTTGCGCTTAAGGAGCCCCTTCGCCTCGTGCTTGAGTTGAGGCCTGG
CCTGGGCGCTGGGGCCGCCGCGTGCGAATCTGGTGGCACCTTCGCGCCTGTCTCGCTGCTTTCGATAAGT
CTCTAGCCATTTAAAATTTTTGATGACCTGCTGCGACGCTTTTTTTCTGGCAAGATAGTCTTGTAAATGC
GGGCCAAGATCTGCACACTGGTATTTCGGTTTTTGGGGCCGCGGGCGGCGACGGGGCCCGTGCGTCCCAG
CGCACATGTTCGGCGAGGCGGGGCCTGCGAGCGCGGCCACCGAGAATCGGACGGGGGTAGTCTCAAGCTG
GCCGGCCTGCTCTGGTGCCTGGCCTCGCGCCGCCGTGTATCGCCCCGCCCTGGGCGGCAAGGCTGGCCCG
GTCGGCACCAGTTGCGTGAGCGGAAAGATGGCCGCTTCCCGGCCCTGCTGCAGGGAGCTCAAAATGGAGG
ACGCGGCGCTCGGGAGAGCGGGCGGGTGAGTCACCCACACAAAGGAAAAGGGCCTTTCCGTCCTCAGCCG
TCGCTTCATGTGACTCCACGGAGTACCGGGCGCCGTCCAGGCACCTCGATTAGTTCTCGAGCTTTTGGAG
TACGTCGTCTTTAGGTTGGGGGGAGGGGTTTTATGCGATGGAGTTTCCCCACACTGAGTGGGTGGAGACT
GAAGTTAGGCCAGCTTGGCACTTGATGTAATTCTCCTTGGAATTTGCCCTTTTTGAGTTTGGATCTTGGT
TCATTCTCAAGCCTCAGACAGTGGTTCAAAGTTTTTTTCTTCCATTTCAGGTGTCGTGAGGCTAGCATCG
ATTGATCAACAAGTTTGTACAAAAAAGTTGGCATGTCAGGCGTCCGACCTCCGATCATGAACGGGCCCCT
GCACCCGCGGCCCCTGGTGGCATTGCTGGATGGCCGGGACTGCACAGTGGAGATGCCCATCCTGAAGGAC
GTGGCCACTGTGGCCTTCTGCGACGCGCAGTCCACGCAGGAGATCCATGAGAAGGTCCTGAACGAGGCTG
TGGGGGCCCTGATGTACCACACCATCACTCTCACCAGGGAGGACCTGGAGAAGTTCAAAGCCCTCCGCAT
CATCGTCCGGATTGGCAGTGGTTTTGACAACATCGACATCAAGTCGGCCGGGGATTTAGGCATTGCCGTC
TGCAACGTGCCCGCGGCGTCTGTGGAGGAGACGGCCGACTCGACGCTGTGCCACATCCTGAACCTGTACC
GGCGGGCCACCTGGCTGCACCAGGCGCTGCGGGAGGGCACACGAGTCCAGAGCGTCGAGCAGATCCGCGA
GGTGGCGTCCGGCGCTGCCAGGATCCGCGGGGAGACCTTGGGCATCATCGGACTTGGTCGCGTGGGGCAG
GCAGTGGCGCTGCGGGCCAAGGCCTTCGGCTTCAACGTGCTCTTCTACGACCCTTACTTGTCGGATGGCG
TGGAGCGGGCGCTGGGGCTGCAGCGTGTCAGCACCCTGCAGGACCTGCTCTTCCACAGCGACTGCGTGAC
CCTGCACTGCGGCCTCAACGAGCACAACCACCACCTCATCAACGACTTCACCGTCAAGCAGATGAGACAA
GGGGCCTTCCTGGTGAACACAGCCCGGGGTGGCCTGGTGGATGAGAAGGCGCTGGCCCAGGCCCTGAAGG
AGGGCCGGATCCGCGGCGCGGCCCTGGATGTGCACGAGTCGGAACCCTTCAGCTTTAGCCAGGGCCCTCT
GAAGGATGCACCCAACCTCATCTGCACCCCCCATGCTGCATGGTACAGCGAGCAGGCATCCATCGAGATG
CGAGAGGAGGCGGCACGGGAGATCCGCAGAGCCATCACAGGCCGGATCCCAGACAGCCTGAAGAACTGTG
TCAACAAGGACCATCTGACAGCCGCCACCCACTGGGCCAGCATGGACCCCGCCGTCGTGCACCCTGAGCT
CAATGGGGCTGCCTATAGGTACCCTCCGGGCGTGGTGGGCGTGGCCCCCACTGGCATCCCAGCTGCTGTG
GAAGGTATCGTCCCCAGCGCCATGTCCCTGTCCCACGGCCTGCCCCCTGTGGCCCACCCGCCCCACGCCC
CTTCTCCTGGCCAAACCGTCAAGCCCGAGGCGGATAGAGACCACGCCAGTGACCAGTTGTACCCAACTTT
CTTGTACAAAGTGGTTGATATCGGTAAGCCTATCCCTAACCCTCTCCTCGGTCTCGATTCTACGTAGTAA
TGAACTAGTCCGTAACTTGAAAGTATTTCGATTTCTTGGCTTTATATATCTTGTGGAAAGGACGACGCGT
GTTGCTTGACGGCCTAACCACGCGTTAAGTCGACAATCAACCTCTGGATTACAAAATTTGTGAAAGATTG
ACTGGTATTCTTAACTATGTTGCTCCTTTTACGCTATGTGGATACGCTGCTTTAATGCCTTTGTATCATG
CTATTGCTTCCCGTATGGCTTTCATTTTCTCCTCCTTGTATAAATCCTGGTTGCTGTCTCTTTATGAGGA
GTTGTGGCCCGTTGTCAGGCAACGTGGCGTGGTGTGCACTGTGTTTGCTGACGCAACCCCCACTGGTTGG
GGCATTGCCACCACCTGTCAGCTCCTTTCCGGGACTTTCGCTTTCCCCCTCCCTATTGCCACGGCGGAAC
TCATCGCCGCCTGCCTTGCCCGCTGCTGGACAGGGGCTCGGCTGTTGGGCACTGACAATTCCGTGGTGTT
GTCGGGGAAATCATCGTCCTTTCCTTGGCTGCTCGCCTGTGTTGCCACCTGGATTCTGCGCGGGACGTCC
TTCTGCTACGTCCCTTCGGCCCTCAATCCAGCGGACCTTCCTTCCCGCGGCCTGCTGCCGGCTCTGCGGC
CTCTTCCGCGTCTTCGCCTTCGCCCTCAGACGAGTCGGATCTCCCTTTGGGCCGCCTCCCCGCGTCGACT
TTAAGACCAATGACTTACAAGGCAGCTGTAGATCTTAGCCACTTTTTAAAAGAAAAGGGGGGACTGGAAG
GGCTAATTCACTCCCAACGAAGACAAGATCTGCTTTTTGCTTGTACTGGGTCTCTCTGGTTAGACCAGAT
CTGAGCCTGGGAGCTCTCTGGCTAACTAGGGAACCCACTGCTTAAGCCTCAATAAAGCTTGCCTTGAGTG
CTTCAAGTAGTGTGTGCCCGTCTGTTGTGTGACTCTGGTAACTAGAGATCCCTCAGACCCTTTTAGTCAG
TGTGGAAAATCTCTAGCAGTACGTATAGTAGTTCATGTCATCTTATTATTCAGTATTTATAACTTGCAAA
GAAATGAATATCAGAGAGTGAGAGGAACTTGTTTATTGCAGCTTATAATGGTTACAAATAAAGCAATAGC
ATCACAAATTTCACAAATAAAGCATTTTTTTCACTGCATTCTAGTTGTGGTTTGTCCAAACTCATCAATG
TATCTTATCATGTCTGGCTCTAGCTATCCCGCCCCTAACTCCGCCCATCCCGCCCCTAACTCCGCCCAGT
TCCGCCCATTCTCCGCCCCATGGCTGACTAATTTTTTTTATTTATGCAGAGGCCGAGGCCGCCTCGGCCT
CTGAGCTATTCCAGAAGTAGTGAGGAGGCTTTTTTGGAGGCCTAGGGACGTACCCAATTCGCCCTATAGT
GAGTCGTATTACGCGCGCTCACTGGCCGTCGTTTTACAACGTCGTGACTGGGAAAACCCTGGCGTTACCC
AACTTAATCGCCTTGCAGCACATCCCCCTTTCGCCAGCTGGCGTAATAGCGAAGAGGCCCGCACCGATCG
CCCTTCCCAACAGTTGCGCAGCCTGAATGGCGAATGGG
[124 nt withheld, positions 4169-4292]
C
[91 nt withheld, positions 4294-4384]
A
[49 nt withheld, positions 4386-4434]
CCTTTGACGTTGGAGTCCACGTTCTTT
[37 nt withheld, positions 4462-4498]
ACCCTATCTCGGTCTATTCTTTTGATTTATAAGGGATTTTGCCGATTTCGGCCTATTGGTTAAAAAATGA
GCTGATTTAACAAAAATTTAACGCGAATTTTAACAAAATATTAACGCTTACAATTTAGGTGGCACTTTTC
GGGGAAATGTGCGCGGAACCCCTATTTGTTTATTTTTCTAAATACATTCAAATATGTATCCGCTCATGAG
ACAATAACCCTGATAAATGCTTCAATAATATTGAAAAAGGAAGAGTATGAGTATTCAACATTTCCGTGTC
GCCCTTATTCCCTTTTTTGCGGCATTTTGCCTTCCTGTTTTTGCTCACCCAGAAACGCTGGTGAAAGTAA
AAGATGCTGAAGATCAGTTGGGTGCACGAGTGGGTTACATCGAACTGGATCTCAACAGCGGTAAGATCCT
TGAGAGTTTTCGCCCCGAAGAACGTTTTCCAATGATGAGCACTTTTAAAGTTCTGCTATGTGGCGCGGTA
TTATCCCGTATTGACGCCGGGCAAGAGCAACTCGGTCGCCGCATACACTATTCTCAGAATGACTTGGTTG
AGTACTCACCAGTCACAGAAAAGCATCTTACGGATGGCATGACAGTAAGAGAATTATGCAGTGCTGCCAT
AACCATGAGTGATAACACTGCGGCCAACTTACTTCTGACAACGATCGGAGGACCGAAGGAGCTAACCGCT
TTTTTGCACAACATGGGGGATCATGTAACTCGCCTTGATCGTTGGGAACCGGAGCTGAATGAAGCCATAC
CAAACGACGAGCGTGACACCACGATGCCTGTAGCAATGGCAACAACGTTGCGCAAACTATTAACTGGCGA
ACTACTTACTCTAGCTTCCCGGCAACAATTAATAGACTGGATGGAGGCGGATAAAGTTGCAGGACCACTT
CTGCGCTCGGCCCTTCCGGCTGGCTGGTTTATTGCTGATAAATCTGGAGCCGGTGAGCGTGGGTCTCGCG
GTATCATTGCAGCACTGGGGCCAGATGGTAAGCCCTCCCGTATCGTAGTTATCTACACGACGGGGAGTCA
GGCAACTATGGATGAACGAAATAGACAGATCGCTGAGATAGGTGCCTCACTGATTAAGCATTGGTAACTG
TCAGACCAAGTTTACTCATATATACTTTAGATTGATTTAAAACTTCATTTTTAATTTAAAAGGATCTAGG
TGAAGATCCTTTTTGATAATCTCATGACCAAAATCCCTTAACGTGAGTTTTCGTTCCACTGAGCGTCAGA
CCCCGTAGAAAAGATCAAAGGATCTTCTTGAGATCCTTTTTTTCTGCGCGTAATCTGCTGCTTGCAAACA
AAAAAACCACCGCTACCAGCGGTGGTTTGTTTGCCGGATCAAGAGCTACCAACTCTTTTTCCGAAGGTAA
CTGGCTTCAGCAGAGCGCAGATACCAAATACTGTTCTTCTAGTGTAGCCGTAGTTAGGCCACCACTTCAA
GAACTCTGTAGCACCGCCTACATACCTCGCTCTGCTAATCCTGTTACCAGTGGCTGCTGCCAGTGGCGAT
AAGTCGTGTCTTACCGGGTTGGACTCAAGACGATAGTTACCGGATAAGGCGCAGCGGTCGGGCTGAACGG
GGGGTTCGTGCACACAGCCCAGCTTGGAGCGAACGACCTACACCGAACTGAGATACCTACAGCGTGAGCT
ATGAGAAAGCGCCACGCTTCCCGAAGGGAGAAAGGCGGACAGGTATCCGGTAAGCGGCAGGGTCGGAACA
GGAGAGCGCACGAGGGAGCTTCCAGGGGGAAACGCCTGGTATCTTTATAGTCCTGTCGGGTTTCGCCACC
TCTGACTTGAGCGTCGATTTTTGTGATGCTCGTCAGGGGGGCGGAGCCTATGGAAAAACGCCAGCAACGC
GGCCTTTTTACGGTTCCTGGCCTTTTGCTGGCCTTTTGCTCACATGTTCTTTCCTGCGTTATCCCCTGAT
TCTGTGGATAACCGTATTACCGCCTTTGAGTGAGCTGATACCGCTCGCCGCAGCCGAACGACCGAGCGCA
GCGAGTCAGTGAGCGAGGAAGCGGAAGAGCGCCCAATACGCAAACCGCCTCTCCCCGCGCGTTGGCCGAT
TCATTAATGCAGCTGGCACGACAGGTTTCCCGACTGGAAAGCGGGCAGTGAGCGCAACGCAATTAATGTG
AGTTAGCTCACTCATTAGGCACCCCAGGCTTTACACTTTATGCTTCCGGCTCGTATGTTGTGTGGAATTG
TGAGCGGATAACAATTTCACACAGGAAACAGCTATGACCATGATTACGCCAAGCGCGCAATTAACCCTCA
CTAAAGGGAACAAAAGCTGGAGCTGCAAGCTTAATGTAGTCTTATGCAATACTCTTGTAGTCTTGCAACA
TGGTAACGATGAGTTAGCAACATGCCTTACAAGGAGAGAAAAAGCACCGTGCATGCCGATTGGTGGAAGT
AAGGTGGTACGATCGTGCCTTATTAGGAAGGCAACAGACGGGTCTGACATGGATTGGACGAACCACTGAA
TTGCCGCATTGCAGAGATATTGTATTTAAGTGCCTAGCTCGATACATAAACGGGTCTCTCTGGTTAGACC
AGATCTGAGCCTGGGAGCTCTCTGGCTAACTAGGGAACCCACTGCTTAAGCCTCAATAAAGCTTGCCTTG
AGTGCTTCAAGTAGTGTGTGCCCGTCTGTTGTGTGACTCTGGTAACTAGAGATCCCTCAGACCCTTTTAG
TCAGTGTGGAAAATCTCTAGCAGTGGCGCCCGAACAGGGACTTGAAAGCGAAAGGGAAACCAGAGGAGCT
CTCTCGACGCAGGACTCGGCTTGCTGAAGCGCGCACGGCAAGAGGCGAGGGGCGGCGACTGGTGAGTACG
CCAAAAATTTTGACTAGCGGAGGCTAGAAGGAGAGAGATGGGTGCGAGAGCGTCAGTATTAAGCGGGGGA
GAATTAGATCGCGATGGGAAAAAATTCGGTTAAGGCCAGGGGGAAAGAAAAAATATAAATTAAAACATAT
AGTATGGGCAAGCAGGGAGCTAGAACGATTCGCAGTTAATCCTGGCCTGTTAGAAACATCAGAAGGCTGT
AGACAAATACTGGGACAGCTACAACCATCCCTTCAGACAGGATCAGAAGAACTTAGATCATTATATAATA
CAGTAGCAACCCTCTATTGTGTGCATCAAAGGATAGAGATAAAAGACACCAAGGAAGCTTTAGACAAGAT
AGAGGAAGAGCAAAACAAAAGTAAGACCACCGCACAGCAAGCGGCCGCTGATCTTCAGACCTGGAGGAGG
AGATATGAGGGACAATTGGAGAAGTGAATTATATAAATATAAAGTAGTAAAAATTGAACCATTAGGAGTA
GCACCCACCAAGGCAAAGAGAAGAGTGGTGCAGAGAGAAAAAAGAGCAGTGGGAATAGGAGCTTTGTTCC
TTGGGTTCTTGGGAGCAGCAGGAAGCACTATGGGCGCAGCGTCAATGACGCTGACGGTACAGGCCAGACA
ATTATTGTCTGGTATAGTGCAGCAGCAGAACAATTTGCTGAGGGCTATTGAGGCGCAACAGCATCTGTTG
CAACTCACAGTCTGGGGCATCAAGCAGCTCCAGGCAAGAATCCTGGCTGTGGAAAGATACCTAAAGGATC
AACAGCTCCTGGGGATTTGGGGTTGCTCTGGAAAACTCATTTGCACCACTGCTGTGCCTTGGAATGCTAG
TTGGAGTAATAAATCTCTGGAACAGATTTGGAATCACACGACCTGGATGGAGTGGGACAGAGAAATTAAC
AATTACACAAGCTTAATACACTCCTTAATTGAAGAATCGCAAAACCAGCAAGAAAAGAATGAACAAGAAT
TATTGGAATTAGATAAATGGGCAAGTTTGTGGAATTGGTTTAACATAACAAATTGGCTGTGGTATATAAA
ATTATTCATAATGATAGTAGGAGGCTTGGTAGGTTTAAGAATAGTTTTTGCTGTACTTTCTATAGTGAAT
AGAGTTAGGCAGGGATATTCACCATTATCGTTTCAGACCCACCTCCCAACCCCGAGGGGACCCATGCATT
GCATCTCAATTAGTCAGCAACCAGGTGTGGAAAGTCCCCAGGCTCCCCAGCAGGCAGAAGTATGCAAAGC
ATGCGTCTCAATTAGTCAGCAACCATAGTCCCGCCCCTAACTCCGCCCATCCCGCCCCTAACTCCGCCCA
GTTCCGCCCATTCTCCGCCCCATGGCTGACTAATTTTTTTTATTTATGCAGAGGCCGAGGCCGCCTCGGC
CTCTGAGCTATTCCAGAAGTAGTGAGGAGGCTTTTTTGGAGGCCTAGGCTTTTGCAAAAAGCTTTCTAGA
GGTACCACCGGAGCTTACCATGACCGAGTACAAGCCCACGGTGCGCCTCGCCACCCGCGACGACGTCCCC
AGGGCCGTACGCACCCTCGCCGCCGCGTTCGCCGACTACCCCGCCACGCGCCACACCGTCGATCCGGACC
GCCACATCGAGCGGGTCACCGAGCTGCAAGAACTCTTCCTCACGCGCGTCGGGCTCGACATCGGCAAGGT
GTGGGTCGCGGACGACGGCGCCGCCGTGGCGGTCTGGACCACGCCGGAGAGCGTCGAAGCGGGGGCGGTG
TTCGCCGAGATCGGCCCGCGCATGGCCGAGTTGAGCGGTTCCCGGCTGGCCGCGCAGCAACAGATGGAAG
GCCTCCTGGCGCCGCACCGGCCCAAGGAGCCCGCGTGGTTCCTGGCCACCGTCGGCGTCTCGCCCGACCA
CCAGGGCAAGGGTCTGGGCAGCGCCGTCGTGCTCCCCGGAGTGGAGGCGGCCGAGCGCGCCGGGGTGCCC
GCCTTCCTGGAGACCTCCGCGCCCCGCAACCTCCCCTTCTACGAGCGGCTCGGCTTCACCGTCACCGCCG
ACGTCGAGGTGCCCGAAGGACCGCGCACCTGGTGCATGACCCGCAAGCCCGGTGCCAGTTAACGAATTCT
AGATCTTGAGACAAATGGCAGTATTCATCCACAATTTTAAAAGAAAAGGGGGGATTGGGGGGTACAGTGC
AGGGGAAAGAATAGTAGACATAATAGCAACAGACATACAAACTAAAGAATTACAAAAACAAATTACAAAA
ATTCAAAATTTTCGGGTTTATTACAGGGACAGCAGAGATCCACTTTGGCGCCGGCTCGAGGCCTGCAGGT
GCAAAGATGGATAAAGTTTTAAACAGAGAGGAATCTTTGCAGCTAATGGACCTTCTAGGTCTTGAAAGGA
GTGGGAATT
Features (pLannotate 1.2.2; 34 found; start..end, strand, type, name):
      1..1179    +  promoter       EF-1α promoter: strong constitutive promoter for human elongation factor EF-1α
   1200..1217    +  protein_bind   attB1 (fragment): mutant version of attB; core recombination site for the Gateway® BP reaction BP Clonase™
   1223..2509    +  CDS            Ctbp1: CTBP1_RAT - Also known as Bars, Ctbp3. Experimental evidence at protein level: Swiss-Prot protein existence level 1. Corepressor targeting diverse transcription regulators such as GLIS2 or BCL6. Has dehydrogenase activity. Involved in controlling the equilibrium between tubular and stacked structures in the Golgi complex. Functions in brown adipose tissue (BAT) differentiation. From Rattus norvegicus (Rat).
   2511..2535    -  protein_bind   attB2: mutant version of attB; recombination site for the Gateway® BP reaction BP Clonase™
   2543..2584    +  CDS            V5 tag: epitope tag from simian virus 5
   2600..2653    +  promoter       U6 promoter (fragment): RNA polymerase III promoter for human U6 snRNA
   2695..3283    +  misc_feature   WPRE: woodchuck hepatitis virus posttranscriptional regulatory element
   3334..3353    +  misc_feature   cPPT/CTS (fragment): central polypurine tract and central termination sequence of HIV-1
   3355..3588    +  LTR            3' LTR (ΔU3): self-inactivating 3' long terminal repeat (LTR) from HIV-1
   3666..3787    +  polyA_signal   SV40 poly(A) signal: SV40 polyadenylation signal
   3827..3962    +  rep_origin     SV40 ori: SV40 origin of replication
   3983..4001    -  promoter       T7 promoter: promoter for bacteriophage T7 RNA polymerase
   4009..4164    +  CDS            lacZα (fragment): LacZα fragment of β-galactosidase; lacZ fragment
   4169..4597    +  rep_origin     f1 ori (sequence partly withheld): f1 bacteriophage origin of replication; arrow indicates direction of (+) strand synthesis
   4650..4754    +  promoter       AmpR promoter: bla
   4755..5615    +  CDS            AmpR: β-lactamase; bla; confers resistance to ampicillin, carbenicillin, and related antibiotics
   5786..6374    +  rep_origin     ori: high-copy-number ColE1/pMB1/pBR322/pUC origin of replication
   6557..6649    +  CDS            lacI (fragment): lac repressor; lacI; The lac repressor binds to the lac operator to inhibit transcription in E. coli. This inhibition can be relieved by adding lactose or isopropyl-β-D-thiogalactopyranoside (IPTG).
   6662..6683    +  protein_bind   CAP binding site: CAP binding activates transcription in the presence of cAMP. E. coli catabolite activator protein
   6698..6728    +  promoter       lac promoter: promoter for the E. coli lac operon
   6736..6752    +  protein_bind   lac operator: The lac repressor binds to the lac operator to inhibit transcription in E. coli. This inhibition can be relieved by adding lactose or isopropyl-β-D-thiogalactopyranoside (IPTG). lac repressor encoded by lacI
   6797..6815    +  promoter       T3 promoter: promoter for bacteriophage T3 RNA polymerase
   6843..7069    +  promoter       RSV promoter: Rous sarcoma virus enhancer/promoter
   7070..7250    +  LTR            5' LTR (truncated): truncated 5' long terminal repeat (LTR) from HIV-1
   7297..7422    +  misc_feature   HIV-1 Ψ: packaging signal of human immunodeficiency virus type 1
   7406..7769    +  CDS            HIV-1 gag (fragment): gag protein from human immunodeficiency virus 1; gag
   7915..8148    +  misc_feature   RRE: The Rev response element (RRE) of HIV-1 allows for Rev-dependent mRNA export from the nucleus to the cytoplasm.
   8525..8551    +  CDS            Rev (fragment): human immunodeficiency virus 1 (HIV-1) Rev protein; rev; enhances nuclear export of unspliced and incompletely spliced viral mRNAs
   8558..8581    +  promoter       SV40 promoter (fragment): SV40 early promoter
   8582..8653    +  promoter       SV40 promoter (fragment): SV40 enhancer and early promoter
   8677..8812    +  rep_origin     SV40 ori: SV40 origin of replication
   8858..9454    +  CDS            PuroR (fragment): puromycin N-acetyltransferase; pac from Streptomyces; confers resistance to puromycin
   9503..9620    +  misc_feature   cPPT/CTS: central polypurine tract and central termination sequence of HIV-1
   9685..9751    +  CDS            small t antigen (fragment): SV40 (simian virus 40) small t antigen
