[The description below was written by a language model from this plasmid's Addgene catalogue record and pLannotate feature annotations shown in this document.]
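Description:
TFORF3143 is a lentiviral mammalian expression plasmid built on the pLX_TRC317 backbone and carrying the human CTBP1 open reading frame, which encodes a transcriptional corepressor with dehydrogenase activity. It belongs to a barcoded transcription factor ORF collection. In bacteria it is maintained through a high-copy ColE1/pUC-type origin with ampicillin selection from the bla gene, and an f1 origin is also present. The depositor notes that the plasmid can recombine, which is a common issue with LTR-containing vectors. The sequenced record is 9,757 nt, consistent with the stated backbone and insert sizes.

The viral portion has a third-generation, self-inactivating layout. An RSV promoter drives a truncated HIV-1 5' LTR, followed by the Ψ packaging signal with a gag fragment, the RRE for Rev-dependent export, a cPPT/CTS, and a ΔU3 3' LTR followed by an SV40 poly(A) signal. Between the LTRs, an SV40 early promoter drives puromycin N-acetyltransferase for selection of transduced cells. A separate EF-1α promoter drives CTBP1. The ORF was inserted by Gateway cloning, so it is flanked by attB1 and attB2 sites and reads through into a C-terminal V5 epitope tag. A WPRE downstream enhances transcript expression. The annotation tool matched the coding sequence to the rat Ctbp1 protein, which probably reflects close homology, since the catalogue lists the insert as human.

According to the record, each construct in the collection carries a unique 24-bp barcode so that the overexpressed factor can be identified in pooled screens. The barcode is not annotated in the feature table, so its position cannot be stated.
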