Addgene plasmid #144619: TFORF3143
Purpose: Lentiviral vector for overexpressing transcription factor ORFs with unique 24-bp barcodes. Barcodes facilitate identification of transcription factors in pooled screens.
Depositing lab: Feng Zhang. Depositing organization: Broad Institute. Publication: A transcription factor atlas of directed differentiation. Joung J, Ma S, Tay T, Geiger-Schuller KR, Kirchgatterer PC, Verdine VK, Guo B, Arias-Garcia MA, Allen WE, Singh A, Kuksenko O, Abudayyeh OO, Gootenberg JS, Fu Z, Macrae RK, Buenrostro JD, Regev A, Zhang F. Cell. 2023 Jan 5;186(1):209-229.e26. doi: 10.1016/j.cell.2022.11.026. PubMed 36608654.
Backbone
  Vector backbone: pLX_TRC317
  Backbone manufacturer: Broad Institute Genetic Perturbation Platform
  Backbone size w/o insert (bp): 8264
  Vector type: Mammalian Expression, Lentiviral
  Selectable markers: Puromycin
Growth in bacteria
  Bacterial resistance: Ampicillin, 100 μg/mL
  Growth temperature: 37°C
  Growth strain: NEB Stable
  Copy number: High Copy
Gene/Insert
  Gene/Insert name: CTBP1
  Species: H. sapiens (human)
  Insert size (bp): 1493
  Entrez Gene: CTBP1 (a.k.a. BARS, HADDTS)
  Promoter: EF1a
  Tag / fusion protein: V5 (C terminal on insert)
  Cloning method: Gateway Cloning
  Sequencing primers: 5′ GGGTGGAGACTGAAGTTAGGCCAG; 3′ CACATAGCGTAAAAGGAGCAACATAG
Resource information
  A portion of this plasmid was derived from a plasmid made by: Broad Institute Genetic Perturbation Platform
Terms and licenses: Academic/Nonprofit Terms; Industry Terms: Not Available to Industry
Depositor comments: NM_001012614.1 Please test multiple small colonies in case of plasmid recombination. To make this collection available in a timely manner, a portion of this collection was not fully sequenced by Addgene. If an Addgene verified full plasmid sequence is not available, please contact us prior to placing an order to request the full sequence.
How to cite: TFORF3143 was a gift from Feng Zhang (Addgene plasmid # 144619 ; http://n2t.net/addgene:144619 ; RRID:Addgene_144619)
