>Addgene plasmid #144619 | TFORF3143 | depositor partial sequence | sequence record 285972 | Insert
ATCGATTGATCAACAAGTTTGTACAAAAAAGTTGGCATGTCAGGCGTCCGACCTCCGATCATGAACGGGC
CCCTGCACCCGCGGCCCCTGGTGGCATTGCTGGATGGCCGGGACTGCACAGTGGAGATGCCCATCCTGAA
GGACGTGGCCACTGTGGCCTTCTGCGACGCGCAGTCCACGCAGGAGATCCATGAGAAGGTCCTGAACGAG
GCTGTGGGGGCCCTGATGTACCACACCATCACTCTCACCAGGGAGGACCTGGAGAAGTTCAAAGCCCTCC
GCATCATCGTCCGGATTGGCAGTGGTTTTGACAACATCGACATCAAGTCGGCCGGGGATTTAGGCATTGC
CGTCTGCAACGTGCCCGCGGCGTCTGTGGAGGAGACGGCCGACTCGACGCTGTGCCACATCCTGAACCTG
TACCGGCGGGCCACCTGGCTGCACCAGGCGCTGCGGGAGGGCACACGAGTCCAGAGCGTCGAGCAGATCC
GCGAGGTGGCGTCCGGCGCTGCCAGGATCCGCGGGGAGACCTTGGGCATCATCGGACTTGGTCGCGTGGG
GCAGGCAGTGGCGCTGCGGGCCAAGGCCTTCGGCTTCAACGTGCTCTTCTACGACCCTTACTTGTCGGAT
GGCGTGGAGCGGGCGCTGGGGCTGCAGCGTGTCAGCACCCTGCAGGACCTGCTCTTCCACAGCGACTGCG
TGACCCTGCACTGCGGCCTCAACGAGCACAACCACCACCTCATCAACGACTTCACCGTCAAGCAGATGAG
ACAAGGGGCCTTCCTGGTGAACACAGCCCGGGGTGGCCTGGTGGATGAGAAGGCGCTGGCCCAGGCCCTG
AAGGAGGGCCGGATCCGCGGCGCGGCCCTGGATGTGCACGAGTCGGAACCCTTCAGCTTTAGCCAGGGCC
CTCTGAAGGATGCACCCAACCTCATCTGCACCCCCCATGCTGCATGGTACAGCGAGCAGGCATCCATCGA
GATGCGAGAGGAGGCGGCACGGGAGATCCGCAGAGCCATCACAGGCCGGATCCCAGACAGCCTGAAGAAC
TGTGTCAACAAGGACCATCTGACAGCCGCCACCCACTGGGCCAGCATGGACCCCGCCGTCGTGCACCCTG
AGCTCAATGGGGCTGCCTATAGGTACCCTCCGGGCGTGGTGGGCGTGGCCCCCACTGGCATCCCAGCTGC
TGTGGAAGGTATCGTCCCCAGCGCCATGTCCCTGTCCCACGGCCTGCCCCCTGTGGCCCACCCGCCCCAC
GCCCCTTCTCCTGGCCAAACCGTCAAGCCCGAGGCGGATAGAGACCACGCCAGTGACCAGTTGTACCCAA
CTTTCTTGTACAAAGTGGTTGATATCGGTAAGCCTATCCCTAACCCTCTCCTCGGTCTCGATTCTACGTA
GTAATGAACTAGTCCGTAACTTGAAAGTATTTCGATTTCTTGGCTTTATATATCTTGTGGAAAGGACGAC
GCGTGTTGCTTGACGGCCTAACC
