>Addgene plasmid #144619 | TFORF3143 | depositor partial sequence | sequence record 285973 | Barcode
CGCGTGTTGCTTGACGGCCTAACC
